>Addgene plasmid #80254 | non-targeting control gRNA (BRDN0001147929) | depositor full sequence | sequence record 150986 | Full Sequence
CCCGGGTGCAAAGATGGATAAAGTTTTAAACAGAGAGGAATCTTTGCAGCTAATGGACCTTCTAGGTCTT
GAAAGGAGTGGGAATTGGCTCCGGTGCCCGTCAGTGGGCAGAGCGCACATCGCCCACAGTCCCCGAGAAG
TTGGGGGGAGGGGTCGGCAATTGATCCGGTGCCTAGAGAAGGTGGCGCGGGGTAAACTGGGAAAGTGATG
TCGTGTACTGGCTCCGCCTTTTTCCCGAGGGTGGGGGAGAACCGTATATAAGTGCAGTAGTCGCCGTGAA
CGTTCTTTTTCGCAACGGGTTTGCCGCCAGAACACAGGTAAGTGCCGTGTGTGGTTCCCGCGGGCCTGGC
CTCTTTACGGGTTATGGCCCTTGCGTGCCTTGAATTACTTCCACCTGGCTGCAGTACGTGATTCTTGATC
CCGAGCTTCGGGTTGGAAGTGGGTGGGAGAGTTCGAGGCCTTGCGCTTAAGGAGCCCCTTCGCCTCGTGC
TTGAGTTGAGGCCTGGCCTGGGCGCTGGGGCCGCCGCGTGCGAATCTGGTGGCACCTTCGCGCCTGTCTC
GCTGCTTTCGATAAGTCTCTAGCCATTTAAAATTTTTGATGACCTGCTGCGACGCTTTTTTTCTGGCAAG
ATAGTCTTGTAAATGCGGGCCAAGATCTGCACACTGGTATTTCGGTTTTTGGGGCCGCGGGCGGCGACGG
GGCCCGTGCGTCCCAGCGCACATGTTCGGCGAGGCGGGGCCTGCGAGCGCGGCCACCGAGAATCGGACGG
GGGTAGTCTCAAGCTGGCCGGCCTGCTCTGGTGCCTGGCCTCGCGCCGCCGTGTATCGCCCCGCCCTGGG
CGGCAAGGCTGGCCCGGTCGGCACCAGTTGCGTGAGCGGAAAGATGGCCGCTTCCCGGCCCTGCTGCAGG
GAGCTCAAAATGGAGGACGCGGCGCTCGGGAGAGCGGGCGGGTGAGTCACCCACACAAAGGAAAAGGGCC
TTTCCGTCCTCAGCCGTCGCTTCATGTGACTCCACGGAGTACCGGGCGCCGTCCAGGCACCTCGATTAGT
TCTCGAGCTTTTGGAGTACGTCGTCTTTAGGTTGGGGGGAGGGGTTTTATGCGATGGAGTTTCCCCACAC
TGAGTGGGTGGAGACTGAAGTTAGGCCAGCTTGGCACTTGATGTAATTCTCCTTGGAATTTGCCCTTTTT
GAGTTTGGATCTTGGTTCATTCTCAAGCCTCAGACAGTGGTTCAAAGTTTTTTTCTTCCATTTCAGGTGT
CGTGACGTACGGCCACCATGACCGAGTACAAGCCCACGGTGCGCCTCGCCACCCGCGACGACGTCCCCAG
GGCCGTACGCACCCTCGCCGCCGCGTTCGCCGACTACCCCGCCACGCGCCACACCGTCGATCCGGACCGC
CACATCGAGCGGGTCACCGAGCTGCAAGAACTCTTCCTCACGCGCGTCGGGCTCGACATCGGCAAGGTGT
GGGTCGCGGACGACGGCGCCGCCGTGGCGGTCTGGACCACGCCGGAGAGCGTCGAAGCGGGGGCGGTGTT
CGCCGAGATCGGCCCGCGCATGGCCGAGTTGAGCGGTTCCCGGCTGGCCGCGCAGCAACAGATGGAAGGC
CTCCTGGCGCCGCACCGGCCCAAGGAGCCCGCGTGGTTCCTGGCCACCGTCGGAGTCTCGCCCGACCACC
AGGGCAAGGGTCTGGGCAGCGCCGTCGTGCTCCCCGGAGTGGAGGCGGCCGAGCGCGCCGGGGTGCCCGC
CTTCCTGGAGACCTCCGCGCCCCGCAACCTCCCCTTCTACGAGCGGCTCGGCTTCACCGTCACCGCCGAC
GTCGAGGTGCCCGAAGGACCGCGCACCTGGTGCATGACCCGCAAGCCCGGTGCCTGAACGCGTTAAGTCG
ACAATCAACCTCTGGATTACAAAATTTGTGAAAGATTGACTGGTATTCTTAACTATGTTGCTCCTTTTAC
GCTATGTGGATACGCTGCTTTAATGCCTTTGTATCATGCTATTGCTTCCCGTATGGCTTTCATTTTCTCC
TCCTTGTATAAATCCTGGTTGCTGTCTCTTTATGAGGAGTTGTGGCCCGTTGTCAGGCAACGTGGCGTGG
TGTGCACTGTGTTTGCTGACGCAACCCCCACTGGTTGGGGCATTGCCACCACCTGTCAGCTCCTTTCCGG
GACTTTCGCTTTCCCCCTCCCTATTGCCACGGCGGAACTCATCGCCGCCTGCCTTGCCCGCTGCTGGACA
GGGGCTCGGCTGTTGGGCACTGACAATTCCGTGGTGTTGTCGGGGAAATCATCGTCCTTTCCTTGGCTGC
TCGCCTGTGTTGCCACCTGGATTCTGCGCGGGACGTCCTTCTGCTACGTCCCTTCGGCCCTCAATCCAGC
GGACCTTCCTTCCCGCGGCCTGCTGCCGGCTCTGCGGCCTCTTCCGCGTCTTCGCCTTCGCCCTCAGACG
AGTCGGATCTCCCTTTGGGCCGCCTCCCCGCGTCGACTTTAAGACCAATGACTTACAAGGCAGCTGTAGA
TCTTAGCCACTTTTTAAAAGAAAAGGGGGGACTGGAAGGGCTAATTCACTCCCAACGAAGACAAGATCTG
CTTTTTGCTTGTACTGGGTCTCTCTGGTTAGACCAGATCTGAGCCTGGGAGCTCTCTGGCTAACTAGGGA
ACCCACTGCTTAAGCCTCAATAAAGCTTGCCTTGAGTGCTTCAAGTAGTGTGTGCCCGTCTGTTGTGTGA
CTCTGGTAACTAGAGATCCCTCAGACCCTTTTAGTCAGTGTGGAAAATCTCTAGCAGTACGTATAGTAGT
TCATGTCATCTTATTATTCAGTATTTATAACTTGCAAAGAAATGAATATCAGAGAGTGAGAGGAACTTGT
TTATTGCAGCTTATAATGGTTACAAATAAAGCAATAGCATCACAAATTTCACAAATAAAGCATTTTTTTC
ACTGCATTCTAGTTGTGGTTTGTCCAAACTCATCAATGTATCTTATCATGTCTGGCTCTAGCTATCCCGC
CCCTAACTCCGCCCATCCCGCCCCTAACTCCGCCCAGTTCCGCCCATTCTCCGCCCCATGGCTGACTAAT
TTTTTTTATTTATGCAGAGGCCGAGGCCGCCTCGGCCTCTGAGCTATTCCAGAAGTAGTGAGGAGGCTTT
TTTGGAGGCCTAGGGACGTACCCAATTCGCCCTATAGTGAGTCGTATTACGCGCGCTCACTGGCCGTCGT
TTTACAACGTCGTGACTGGGAAAACCCTGGCGTTACCCAACTTAATCGCCTTGCAGCACATCCCCCTTTC
GCCAGCTGGCGTAATAGCGAAGAGGCCCGCACCGATCGCCCTTCCCAACAGTTGCGCAGCCTGAATGGCG
AATGGG
[124 nt withheld, positions 3367-3490]
C
[91 nt withheld, positions 3492-3582]
A
[49 nt withheld, positions 3584-3632]
CCTTTGACGTTGGAGTCCACGTTCTTT
[37 nt withheld, positions 3660-3696]
ACCCTATCTCGGTCTATTCTTTTGATTTATAAGGGATTTTGCCGATTTCGGCCTATTGGTTAAAAAATGA
GCTGATTTAACAAAAATTTAACGCGAATTTTAACAAAATATTAACGCTTACAATTTAGGTGGCACTTTTC
GGGGAAATGTGCGCGGAACCCCTATTTGTTTATTTTTCTAAATACATTCAAATATGTATCCGCTCATGAG
ACAATAACCCTGATAAATGCTTCAATAATATTGAAAAAGGAAGAGTATGAGTATTCAACATTTCCGTGTC
GCCCTTATTCCCTTTTTTGCGGCATTTTGCCTTCCTGTTTTTGCTCACCCAGAAACGCTGGTGAAAGTAA
AAGATGCTGAAGATCAGTTGGGTGCACGAGTGGGTTACATCGAACTGGATCTCAACAGCGGTAAGATCCT
TGAGAGTTTTCGCCCCGAAGAACGTTTTCCAATGATGAGCACTTTTAAAGTTCTGCTATGTGGCGCGGTA
TTATCCCGTATTGACGCCGGGCAAGAGCAACTCGGTCGCCGCATACACTATTCTCAGAATGACTTGGTTG
AGTACTCACCAGTCACAGAAAAGCATCTTACGGATGGCATGACAGTAAGAGAATTATGCAGTGCTGCCAT
AACCATGAGTGATAACACTGCGGCCAACTTACTTCTGACAACGATCGGAGGACCGAAGGAGCTAACCGCT
TTTTTGCACAACATGGGGGATCATGTAACTCGCCTTGATCGTTGGGAACCGGAGCTGAATGAAGCCATAC
CAAACGACGAGCGTGACACCACGATGCCTGTAGCAATGGCAACAACGTTGCGCAAACTATTAACTGGCGA
ACTACTTACTCTAGCTTCCCGGCAACAATTAATAGACTGGATGGAGGCGGATAAAGTTGCAGGACCACTT
CTGCGCTCGGCCCTTCCGGCTGGCTGGTTTATTGCTGATAAATCTGGAGCCGGTGAGCGTGGGTCTCGCG
GTATCATTGCAGCACTGGGGCCAGATGGTAAGCCCTCCCGTATCGTAGTTATCTACACGACGGGGAGTCA
GGCAACTATGGATGAACGAAATAGACAGATCGCTGAGATAGGTGCCTCACTGATTAAGCATTGGTAACTG
TCAGACCAAGTTTACTCATATATACTTTAGATTGATTTAAAACTTCATTTTTAATTTAAAAGGATCTAGG
TGAAGATCCTTTTTGATAATCTCATGACCAAAATCCCTTAACGTGAGTTTTCGTTCCACTGAGCGTCAGA
CCCCGTAGAAAAGATCAAAGGATCTTCTTGAGATCCTTTTTTTCTGCGCGTAATCTGCTGCTTGCAAACA
AAAAAACCACCGCTACCAGCGGTGGTTTGTTTGCCGGATCAAGAGCTACCAACTCTTTTTCCGAAGGTAA
CTGGCTTCAGCAGAGCGCAGATACCAAATACTGTTCTTCTAGTGTAGCCGTAGTTAGGCCACCACTTCAA
GAACTCTGTAGCACCGCCTACATACCTCGCTCTGCTAATCCTGTTACCAGTGGCTGCTGCCAGTGGCGAT
AAGTCGTGTCTTACCGGGTTGGACTCAAGACGATAGTTACCGGATAAGGCGCAGCGGTCGGGCTGAACGG
GGGGTTCGTGCACACAGCCCAGCTTGGAGCGAACGACCTACACCGAACTGAGATACCTACAGCGTGAGCT
ATGAGAAAGCGCCACGCTTCCCGAAGGGAGAAAGGCGGACAGGTATCCGGTAAGCGGCAGGGTCGGAACA
GGAGAGCGCACGAGGGAGCTTCCAGGGGGAAACGCCTGGTATCTTTATAGTCCTGTCGGGTTTCGCCACC
TCTGACTTGAGCGTCGATTTTTGTGATGCTCGTCAGGGGGGCGGAGCCTATGGAAAAACGCCAGCAACGC
GGCCTTTTTACGGTTCCTGGCCTTTTGCTGGCCTTTTGCTCACATGTTCTTTCCTGCGTTATCCCCTGAT
TCTGTGGATAACCGTATTACCGCCTTTGAGTGAGCTGATACCGCTCGCCGCAGCCGAACGACCGAGCGCA
GCGAGTCAGTGAGCGAGGAAGCGGAAGAGCGCCCAATACGCAAACCGCCTCTCCCCGCGCGTTGGCCGAT
TCATTAATGCAGCTGGCACGACAGGTTTCCCGACTGGAAAGCGGGCAGTGAGCGCAACGCAATTAATGTG
AGTTAGCTCACTCATTAGGCACCCCAGGCTTTACACTTTATGCTTCCGGCTCGTATGTTGTGTGGAATTG
TGAGCGGATAACAATTTCACACAGGAAACAGCTATGACCATGATTACGCCAAGCGCGCAATTAACCCTCA
CTAAAGGGAACAAAAGCTGGAGCTGCAAGCTTAATGTAGTCTTATGCAATACTCTTGTAGTCTTGCAACA
TGGTAACGATGAGTTAGCAACATGCCTTACAAGGAGAGAAAAAGCACCGTGCATGCCGATTGGTGGAAGT
AAGGTGGTACGATCGTGCCTTATTAGGAAGGCAACAGACGGGTCTGACATGGATTGGACGAACCACTGAA
TTGCCGCATTGCAGAGATATTGTATTTAAGTGCCTAGCTCGATACATAAACGGGTCTCTCTGGTTAGACC
AGATCTGAGCCTGGGAGCTCTCTGGCTAACTAGGGAACCCACTGCTTAAGCCTCAATAAAGCTTGCCTTG
AGTGCTTCAAGTAGTGTGTGCCCGTCTGTTGTGTGACTCTGGTAACTAGAGATCCCTCAGACCCTTTTAG
TCAGTGTGGAAAATCTCTAGCAGTGGCGCCCGAACAGGGACTTGAAAGCGAAAGGGAAACCAGAGGAGCT
CTCTCGACGCAGGACTCGGCTTGCTGAAGCGCGCACGGCAAGAGGCGAGGGGCGGCGACTGGTGAGTACG
CCAAAAATTTTGACTAGCGGAGGCTAGAAGGAGAGAGATGGGTGCGAGAGCGTCAGTATTAAGCGGGGGA
GAATTAGATCGCGATGGGAAAAAATTCGGTTAAGGCCAGGGGGAAAGAAAAAATATAAATTAAAACATAT
AGTATGGGCAAGCAGGGAGCTAGAACGATTCGCAGTTAATCCTGGCCTGTTAGAAACATCAGAAGGCTGT
AGACAAATACTGGGACAGCTACAACCATCCCTTCAGACAGGATCAGAAGAACTTAGATCATTATATAATA
CAGTAGCAACCCTCTATTGTGTGCATCAAAGGATAGAGATAAAAGACACCAAGGAAGCTTTAGACAAGAT
AGAGGAAGAGCAAAACAAAAGTAAGACCACCGCACAGCAAGCGGCCGCTGATCTTCAGACCTGGAGGAGG
AGATATGAGGGACAATTGGAGAAGTGAATTATATAAATATAAAGTAGTAAAAATTGAACCATTAGGAGTA
GCACCCACCAAGGCAAAGAGAAGAGTGGTGCAGAGAGAAAAAAGAGCAGTGGGAATAGGAGCTTTGTTCC
TTGGGTTCTTGGGAGCAGCAGGAAGCACTATGGGCGCAGCGTCAATGACGCTGACGGTACAGGCCAGACA
ATTATTGTCTGGTATAGTGCAGCAGCAGAACAATTTGCTGAGGGCTATTGAGGCGCAACAGCATCTGTTG
CAACTCACAGTCTGGGGCATCAAGCAGCTCCAGGCAAGAATCCTGGCTGTGGAAAGATACCTAAAGGATC
AACAGCTCCTGGGGATTTGGGGTTGCTCTGGAAAACTCATTTGCACCACTGCTGTGCCTTGGAATGCTAG
TTGGAGTAATAAATCTCTGGAACAGATTTGGAATCACACGACCTGGATGGAGTGGGACAGAGAAATTAAC
AATTACACAAGCTTAATACACTCCTTAATTGAAGAATCGCAAAACCAGCAAGAAAAGAATGAACAAGAAT
TATTGGAATTAGATAAATGGGCAAGTTTGTGGAATTGGTTTAACATAACAAATTGGCTGTGGTATATAAA
ATTATTCATAATGATAGTAGGAGGCTTGGTAGGTTTAAGAATAGTTTTTGCTGTACTTTCTATAGTGAAT
AGAGTTAGGCAGGGATATTCACCATTATCGTTTCAGACCCACCTCCCAACCCCGAGGGGACCCAGAGAGG
GCCTATTTCCCATGATTCCTTCATATTTGCATATACGATACAAGGCTGTTAGAGAGATAATTAGAATTAA
TTTGACTGTAAACACAAAGATATTAGTACAAAATACGTGACGTAGAAAGTAATAATTTCTTGGGTAGTTT
GCAGTTTTAAAATTATGTTTTAAAATGGACTATCATATGCTTACCGTAACTTGAAAGTATTTCGATTTCT
TGGCTTTATATATCTTGTGGAAAGGACGAAACACCGGGGAGGTGGCTTTAGGTTTTGTTTTAGAGCTAGA
AATAGCAAGTTAAAATAAGGCTAGTCCGTTATCAACTTGAAAAAGTGGCACCGAGTCGGTGCTTTTTTAA
GCTTGGCGTAACTAGATCTTGAGACAAATGGCAGTATTCATCCACAATTTTAAAAGAAAAGGGGGGATTG
GGGGGTACAGTGCAGGGGAAAGAATAGTAGACATAATAGCAACAGACATACAAACTAAAGAATTACAAAA
ACAAATTACAAAAATTCAAAATTTTCGGGTTTATTACAGGGACAGCAGAGATCCACTTTGGCGCCGGCTC
GAGGGGG
Features (pLannotate 1.2.2; 29 found; start..end, strand, type, name):
     14..80      +  CDS            small t antigen (fragment): SV40 (simian virus 40) small t antigen
    106..317     +  promoter       EF-1α core promoter: core promoter for human elongation factor EF-1α
    318..1256    +  intron         EF-1α intron A: intron upstream of the start codon of human EF-1α
   1278..1877    +  CDS            PuroR (fragment): puromycin N-acetyltransferase; pac from Streptomyces; confers resistance to puromycin
   1893..2481    +  misc_feature   WPRE: woodchuck hepatitis virus posttranscriptional regulatory element
   2532..2551    +  misc_feature   cPPT/CTS (fragment): central polypurine tract and central termination sequence of HIV-1
   2553..2786    +  LTR            3' LTR (ΔU3): self-inactivating 3' long terminal repeat (LTR) from HIV-1
   2864..2985    +  polyA_signal   SV40 poly(A) signal: SV40 polyadenylation signal
   3025..3160    +  rep_origin     SV40 ori: SV40 origin of replication
   3181..3199    -  promoter       T7 promoter: promoter for bacteriophage T7 RNA polymerase
   3207..3362    +  CDS            lacZα (fragment): LacZα fragment of β-galactosidase; lacZ fragment
   3367..3795    +  rep_origin     f1 ori (sequence partly withheld): f1 bacteriophage origin of replication; arrow indicates direction of (+) strand synthesis
   3848..3952    +  promoter       AmpR promoter: bla
   3953..4813    +  CDS            AmpR: β-lactamase; bla; confers resistance to ampicillin, carbenicillin, and related antibiotics
   4984..5572    +  rep_origin     ori: high-copy-number ColE1/pMB1/pBR322/pUC origin of replication
   5755..5847    +  CDS            lacI (fragment): lac repressor; lacI; The lac repressor binds to the lac operator to inhibit transcription in E. coli. This inhibition can be relieved by adding lactose or isopropyl-β-D-thiogalactopyranoside (IPTG).
   5860..5881    +  protein_bind   CAP binding site: CAP binding activates transcription in the presence of cAMP. E. coli catabolite activator protein
   5896..5926    +  promoter       lac promoter: promoter for the E. coli lac operon
   5934..5950    +  protein_bind   lac operator: The lac repressor binds to the lac operator to inhibit transcription in E. coli. This inhibition can be relieved by adding lactose or isopropyl-β-D-thiogalactopyranoside (IPTG). lac repressor encoded by lacI
   5995..6013    +  promoter       T3 promoter: promoter for bacteriophage T3 RNA polymerase
   6041..6267    +  promoter       RSV promoter: Rous sarcoma virus enhancer/promoter
   6268..6448    +  LTR            5' LTR (truncated): truncated 5' long terminal repeat (LTR) from HIV-1
   6495..6620    +  misc_feature   HIV-1 Ψ: packaging signal of human immunodeficiency virus type 1
   6604..6967    +  CDS            HIV-1 gag (fragment): gag protein from human immunodeficiency virus 1; gag
   7113..7346    +  misc_feature   RRE: The Rev response element (RRE) of HIV-1 allows for Rev-dependent mRNA export from the nucleus to the cytoplasm.
   7723..7749    +  CDS            Rev (fragment): human immunodeficiency virus 1 (HIV-1) Rev protein; rev; enhances nuclear export of unspliced and incompletely spliced viral mRNAs
   7753..7993    +  promoter       U6 promoter: RNA polymerase III promoter for human U6 snRNA
   8023..8098    +  misc_RNA       gRNA scaffold: guide RNA scaffold for the Streptococcus pyogenes CRISPR/Cas9 system
   8154..8271    +  misc_feature   cPPT/CTS: central polypurine tract and central termination sequence of HIV-1
