[The description below was written by a language model from this plasmid's Addgene catalogue record and pLannotate feature annotations shown in this document.]
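Description:
Non-targeting control gRNA (BRDN0001147929) is a third-generation lentiviral guide RNA plasmid built on the lentiGuide-Puro backbone, intended for delivery into mammalian cells as part of a two-component CRISPR-Cas9 system. The annotated full sequence is 8,323 nt. In bacteria it is maintained through a high-copy ColE1/pUC-type origin and selected with ampicillin via the β-lactamase gene. The backbone also carries an f1 origin, an SV40 origin and poly(A) signal, and leftover lac and T7/T3 promoter elements from the parental cloning vector.

The lentiviral cassette begins with an RSV promoter fused to a truncated HIV-1 5' LTR, which makes genomic RNA production Tat-independent. It is followed by the Ψ packaging signal with a gag fragment and the Rev response element, and it ends in a self-inactivating ΔU3 3' LTR. Between the LTRs, a human U6 RNA polymerase III promoter drives a 20-nucleotide spacer joined to the Streptococcus pyogenes Cas9 gRNA scaffold. Downstream lie a cPPT/CTS element and then an EF-1α core promoter with its intron A driving puromycin N-acetyltransferase, stabilised by a WPRE, which allows selection of transduced cells with puromycin. No Cas9 coding sequence is annotated, so the nuclease must be supplied separately, for example from a Cas9-expressing cell line.

The record lists human as the species and describes the guide as non-targeting. The plasmid therefore serves as a negative control alongside gene-targeting guides in the same backbone, accounting for the effects of transduction, puromycin selection and guide expression in knockout or screening experiments. The cloning method is not recorded.
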