Addgene plasmid #80254: non-targeting control gRNA (BRDN0001147929)
Purpose: 3rd generation lentiviral gRNA plasmid, non-targeting control gRNA
Depositing lab: John Doench & David Root. Depositing organization: Broad Institute. Publication: Optimized sgRNA design to maximize activity and minimize off-target effects of CRISPR-Cas9. Doench JG, Fusi N, Sullender M, Hegde M, Vaimberg EW, Donovan KF, Smith I, Tothova Z, Wilen C, Orchard R, Virgin HW, Listgarten J, Root DE. Nat Biotechnol. 2016 Jan 18. doi: 10.1038/nbt.3437. PubMed 26780180.
Backbone
  Vector backbone: lentiGuide-Puro
  Backbone manufacturer: Zhang Lab (Addgene plasmid # 52963)
  Vector type: Mammalian Expression, Lentiviral, CRISPR
  Selectable markers: Puromycin
Growth in bacteria
  Bacterial resistance: Ampicillin, 100 μg/mL
  Growth temperature: 37°C
  Growth strain: DH5alpha
  Copy number: High Copy
Gene/Insert
  Gene/Insert name: Non-targeting control gRNA
  gRNA/shRNA sequence: GGGAGGTGGCTTTAGGTTTT
  Species: H. sapiens (human)
  Promoter: hU6
  Cloning method: Unknown
  Sequencing primers: 5′ U6-F; 3′ pS2-R
Terms and licenses: Academic/Nonprofit Terms; Industry Terms: Not Available to Industry
How to cite: non-targeting control gRNA (BRDN0001147929) was a gift from John Doench & David Root (Addgene plasmid # 80254 ; http://n2t.net/addgene:80254 ; RRID:Addgene_80254)
