>Addgene plasmid #80254 | non-targeting control gRNA (BRDN0001147929) | depositor partial sequence | sequence record 150987 | Target Sequence
GGGAGGTGGCTTTAGGTTTT
