>Addgene plasmid #80254 | non-targeting control gRNA (BRDN0001147929) | addgene partial sequence | sequence record 189158 | hU6-F
AGAAAGTAATAATTTCTTGGGTAGTTTGCAGTTTTAAAATTATGTTTTAAAATGGACTATCATATGCTTA
CCGTAACTTGAAAGTATTTCGATTTCTTGGCTTTATATATCTTGTGGAAAGGACGAAACACCGGGGAGGT
GGCTTTAGGTTTTGTTTTAGAGCTAGAAATAGCAAGTTAAAATAAGGCTAGTCCGTTATCAACTTGAAAA
AGTGGCACCGAGTCGGTGCTTTTTTAAGCTTGGCGTAACTAGATCTTGAGACAAATGGCAGTATTCATCC
ACAATTTTAAAAGAAAAGGGGGGATTGGGGGGTACAGTGCAGGGGAAAGAATAGTAGACATAATAGCAAC
AGACATACAAACTAAAGAATTACAAAAACAAATTACAAAAATTCAAAATTTTCGGGTTTATTACAGGGAC
AGCAGAGATCCACTTTGGCGCCGGCTCGAGGGGGCCCGGGTGCAAAGATGGATAAAGTTTTAAACAGAGA
GGAATCTTTGCAGCTAATGGACCTTCTAGGTCTTGAAAGGAGTGGGAATTGGCTCCGGTGCCCGTCAGTG
GGCAGAGCGC
